>Addgene plasmid #39496 | pcDNA3-p85α_wt | addgene partial sequence | sequence record 51041 | CMV_fwd
GCTTTAGCGACTCTCTGGCTACTAGAGAACCCACTGCTTACTGGCTTATCGAAATTAATACGACTCACTA
TAGGGAGACCCAAGCTTGGTACCGAGCTCGGATCCACTAGTAACGGCCGCCAGTGTGCTGGAATTCACTT
CCCGGAGAAACGTCAGGGTAGACTGCAGTGTGCAGCCAGCCTCAGCCGTCGCATGGTCTCAGGTCTGCAG
CCATGAGTGCCGAGGGGTACCAGTACCGGGCGCTGTACGACTATAAGAAGGAGCGGGAAGAGGACATTGA
CTTGCACCTGGGGGACATATTGACTGTGAACAAAGGGTCCTTAGTCGCTCTTGGATTCAGTGATGGACAG
GAAGCCAAGCCTGAAGAAATTGGCTGGTTAAATGGCTATAACGAGACGACAGGGGAGAGGGGAGACTTTC
CGGGAACTTACGTAGAATATATTGGAAGGAAAAAGATCTCGCCTCCCACACCAAAGCCCCGGCCACCTCG
ACCCCTTCCTGTTGCCCCAGGTCCTTCAAAAACTGAAGCAGACAGTGAGCAACAAGCTTCCACTCTCCCA
GACCTTGCAGAGCAGTTCGCACCCCCTGACGTTGCTCCACCGCTTCTTATCAAGCTCGTGGAAGCCATTG
AAAAGAAAGGTCTGGAATGTTCAACTCTATACAGAACACAGAGCTCCAGCAACCCAGCCGAGTTACGACA
GCTTCTTGATTGTGATACCGCCTCCTTGGACTTGGAGATGTTCGATGTGCACGTTTTAGCTGACGCCTTC
AAACGCTATCTCCTGGACTTACCGAATCCTGTCATTCCGGTAGCCGTTTCCAGTGAACTGATTTCTTTAG
CCCCAGAAGTGCAGAGTTCTGAAGAATACATCCAGCTGTTGAAGAAACTCATTAGGTCGCCCAGCATACC
TCATCAGTACTGGCTCACACTGCAGTATTTGCTAAAACATTTCTTCAAGCTCTCT
