[The description below was written by a language model from this plasmid's Addgene catalogue record.]
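Description:
pcDNA3-p85α_wt is a mammalian expression plasmid built on the commercial pcDNA3 backbone and carrying the wild-type bovine (B. taurus) p85α cDNA, the product of the PIK3R1 gene. p85α is the regulatory subunit of class IA phosphoinositide 3-kinase, an adaptor protein that binds the p110 catalytic subunit and couples it to tyrosine-phosphorylated receptors and signalling proteins. The insert was placed into the vector as an EcoRI fragment, with the site retained at both ends, so the cDNA can be released by a single digest. Because the same enzyme flanks both sides, the cloning was not directional. The record lists no epitope tag, fusion partner or mutation, consistent with the "wt" designation.

The catalogue entry does not explicitly state the promoter, but pcDNA3 drives inserts from the CMV immediate-early promoter, and the listed 5′ sequencing primer (CMV-F) fits that arrangement. This gives strong constitutive expression in transfected mammalian cells. In bacteria the plasmid is maintained at high copy number under ampicillin selection, while the backbone's neomycin resistance marker allows selection of stably transfected mammalian cells with G418. No feature table accompanies this record, so the details of other backbone elements cannot be confirmed here.

The associated publication concerns the role of PI 3-kinase in Ras-driven cell transformation and control of the actin cytoskeleton. The construct is therefore suited to overexpressing wild-type p85α in transient or stable transfections for studies of PI 3-kinase signalling, for example as a reference alongside mutant forms of the regulatory subunit.
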