Addgene plasmid #39496: pcDNA3-p85α_wt
Depositing lab: Julian Downward. Depositing organization: Cancer Research UK. Publication: Role of phosphoinositide 3-OH kinase in cell transformation and control of the actin cytoskeleton by Ras. Rodriguez-Viciana P, Warne PH, Khwaja A, Marte BM, Pappin D, Das P, Waterfield MD, Ridley A, Downward J. Cell. 1997 May 2;89(3):457-67. 10.1016/S0092-8674(00)80226-3 PubMed 9150145.
Backbone
  Vector backbone: pcDNA3
  Backbone manufacturer: Invitrogen
  Vector type: Mammalian Expression
  Selectable markers: Neomycin (select with G418)
Growth in bacteria
  Bacterial resistance: Ampicillin, 100 μg/mL
  Growth temperature: 37°C
  Growth strain: DH5alpha
  Copy number: High Copy
Gene/Insert
  Gene/Insert name: p85 (alt name: PIK3R1)
  Species: B. taurus (bovine)
  Entrez Gene: PIK3R1
  Cloning method: Restriction Enzyme; 5′ cloning site EcoRI (not destroyed); 3′ cloning site EcoRI (not destroyed)
  Sequencing primers: 5′ CMV-F
Terms and licenses: Academic/Nonprofit Terms; Industry Terms: Not Available to Industry
How to cite: pcDNA3-p85α_wt was a gift from Julian Downward (Addgene plasmid # 39496 ; http://n2t.net/addgene:39496 ; RRID:Addgene_39496)
